Addgene plasmid #192220: pCMV-HA Set2
Purpose: It expresses HA-fused mouse Set2 isoform protein in mammalian cells
Depositing lab: Hisakazu Ogita. Depositing organization: Shiga University of Medical Science. Publication: Vascular smooth muscle RhoA counteracts abdominal aortic aneurysm formation by modulating MAP4K4 activity. Molla MR, Shimizu A, Komeno M, Rahman NIA, Soh JEC, Nguyen LKC, Khan MR, Tesega WW, Chen S, Pang X, Tanaka-Okamoto M, Takashima N, Sato A, Suzuki T, Ogita H. Commun Biol. 2022 Oct 7;5(1):1071. doi: 10.1038/s42003-022-04042-z. PubMed 36207400.
Backbone
  Vector backbone: pCMV-HA-N
  Backbone manufacturer: TAKARA
  Backbone size w/o insert (bp): 3782
  Total vector size (bp): 4544
  Vector type: Mammalian Expression
  Selectable markers: Neomycin (select with G418)
Growth in bacteria
  Bacterial resistance: Ampicillin, 100 μg/mL
  Growth temperature: 37°C
  Growth strain: DH5alpha
  Growth instructions: not specialized
  Copy number: High Copy
Gene/Insert
  Gene/Insert name: Set isoform 2
  Species: M. musculus (mouse)
  Insert size (bp): 834
  GenBank ID: NM001204875
  Entrez Gene: Set (a.k.a. 2610030F17Rik, 5730420M11Rik, I-2PP2A, StF-IT-1, TAF-I)
  Promoter: CMV
  Tag / fusion protein: HA (N terminal on insert)
  Cloning method: Restriction Enzyme; 5′ cloning site EcoRI (not destroyed); 3′ cloning site XhoI (not destroyed)
  Sequencing primers: 5′ TCTGCGCCGACGGCCAAAGCCAG; 3′ CTAATCATCCTCGCCTTCGTCCTCCT
Terms and licenses: Academic/Nonprofit Terms; Industry Terms: Not Available to Industry
How to cite: pCMV-HA Set2 was a gift from Hisakazu Ogita (Addgene plasmid # 192220 ; http://n2t.net/addgene:192220 ; RRID:Addgene_192220)
