[The description below was written by a language model from this plasmid's Addgene catalogue record and pLannotate feature annotations shown in this document.]
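Description:
pCMV-HA Set2 is a mammalian expression plasmid built on the commercial pCMV-HA-N backbone and designed to produce mouse Set isoform 2 with an N-terminal HA epitope tag. The Set coding region (about 0.8 kb) was inserted by restriction cloning between EcoRI and XhoI sites, both retained. Set, also known as I-2PP2A or TAF-I, is a multifunctional protein with roles in histone chaperoning, nucleosome assembly, apoptosis control and inhibition of protein phosphatase 2A.

In the 5.6 kb sequencing record, the CMV immediate-early enhancer and promoter drive a transcript containing a block annotated as three tandem HA tags followed by the Set open reading frame. An SV40 polyadenylation signal terminates this transcript. Propagation in E. coli relies on a high-copy ColE1/pUC-type origin and the β-lactamase gene for ampicillin selection, and an M13 phage origin is also present. Several very short hits (IgH signal sequence, CIBN, lacI, rop, bom, RSF ori) are probably annotation artefacts.

The records disagree in several ways. The catalogue lists a total size of about 4.5 kb, a single HA tag and neomycin/G418 selection. The assembled sequence is about 5.6 kb, and although it contains an SV40 promoter, no neomycin resistance gene is annotated. The second feature table, an 11.3 kb partial result, describes an unrelated construct: a U6 guide RNA cassette, a tadA–Cas9–MPG base-editor fusion and mCherry, with no Set or HA feature. It therefore should not be taken to describe this plasmid.

The plasmid is suited to transient overexpression of tagged Set in mammalian cells, with detection or immunoprecipitation via HA. The associated study concerns RhoA and MAP4K4 signalling in vascular smooth muscle.
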