Features (pLannotate 1.2.2; 24 found; start..end, strand, type, name):
      1..31      +  promoter       chicken β-actin promoter (fragment): contains a 21-bp deletion relative to the standard chicken β-actin promoter
     32..259     +  intron         hybrid intron: hybrid between chicken β-actin (CBA) and minute virus of mice (MMV) introns (Gray et al., 2011)
    284..993     +  CDS            mCherry (fragment): monomeric derivative of DsRed fluorescent protein (Shaner et al., 2004) mammalian codon-optimized
   1017..1128    +  polyA_signal   bGH poly(A) signal: bovine growth hormone polyadenylation signal
   1249..1837    -  rep_origin     ori: high-copy-number ColE1/pMB1/pBR322/pUC origin of replication
   2008..2868    -  CDS            AmpR: β-lactamase; bla; confers resistance to ampicillin, carbenicillin, and related antibiotics
   2869..2973    -  promoter       AmpR promoter: bla
   3012..3252    +  promoter       U6 promoter: RNA polymerase III promoter for human U6 snRNA
   3279..3354    +  misc_RNA       gRNA scaffold: guide RNA scaffold for the Streptococcus pyogenes CRISPR/Cas9 system
   3361..3404    +  misc_RNA       gRNA scaffold (fragment): guide RNA scaffold for the Streptococcus pyogenes CRISPR/Cas9 system
   3460..3671    +  promoter       EF-1α core promoter: core promoter for human elongation factor EF-1α
   3672..3781    +  intron         EF-1α intron A (fragment): intron upstream of the start codon of human EF-1α
   4407..4610    +  intron         EF-1α intron A: truncated intron upstream of the start codon of human EF-1α
   4636..4654    +  promoter       T7 promoter: promoter for bacteriophage T7 RNA polymerase
   4725..5216    +  CDS            tadA: TADA_ECOLI - Also known as yfhC. Experimental evidence at protein level: Swiss-Prot protein existence level 1. Catalyzes the deamination of adenosine to inosine at the wobble position 34 of tRNA(Arg2). Essential for cell viability. From Escherichia coli (strain K12).
   5319..6920    +  CDS            dCas9(N): N-terminal portion of catalytically inactive Streptococcus pyogenes dCas9 carrying the D10A mutation (Zetsche et al., 2015)
   6921..9415    +  CDS            Cas9(C) (fragment): C-terminal portion of Streptococcus pyogenes Cas9 (Zetsche et al., 2015)
   9525..10415   +  CDS            MPG: 3MG_HUMAN - Also known as AAG, ANPG, MID1. Experimental evidence at protein level: Swiss-Prot protein existence level 1. Hydrolysis of the deoxyribose N-glycosidic bond to excise 3- methyladenine, and 7-methylguanine from the damaged DNA polymer formed by alkylation lesions. From Homo sapiens (Human).
  10490..10624   +  polyA_signal   SV40 poly(A) signal: SV40 polyadenylation signal
  10638..10923   +  enhancer       CMV enhancer: human cytomegalovirus immediate early enhancer; contains an 18-bp deletion relative to the standard CMV enhancer
  10925..11035   +  promoter       chicken β-actin promoter (fragment): contains a 21-bp deletion relative to the standard chicken β-actin promoter
  11076..11127   +  promoter       CMVd2 promoter: truncated human cytomegalovirus (CMV) immediate early promoter that yields moderately reduced expression relative to the full-length promoter
  11123..11156   +  LTR            5' LTR (truncated) (fragment): truncated 5' long terminal repeat (LTR) from HIV-1
  11172..11190   +  promoter       T7 promoter: promoter for bacteriophage T7 RNA polymerase
>Addgene plasmid #192220 | pCMV-HA Set2 | addgene full sequence | sequence record 382399 | Addgene Partial NGS Result
GCCCTATAAAAAGCGAAGCGCGCGGCGGGCGGGAGTCGCTGCGCGCTGCCTTCGCCCCGTGCCCCGCTCC
GCCGCCGCCTCGCGCCGCCCGCCCCGGCTCTGACTGACCGCGTTACTCCCACAGGTGAGCGGGCGGGACG
GCCCTTCTCCTCCGGGCTGTAATTAGCTGAGCAAGAGGTAAGGGTTTAAGGGATGGTTGGTTGGTGGGGT
ATTAATGTTTAATTACCTGGAGCACCTGCCTGAAATCACTTTTTTTCAGGTTGGCAGATCCGCTAGCGCC
ACCATGGTGAGCAAGGGCGAGGAGGATAACATGGCCATCATCAAGGAGTTCATGCGCTTCAAGGTGCACA
TGGAGGGCTCCGTGAACGGCCACGAGTTCGAGATCGAGGGCGAGGGCGAGGGCCGCCCCTACGAGGGCAC
CCAGACCGCCAAGCTGAAGGTGACCAAGGGTGGCCCCCTGCCCTTCGCCTGGGACATCCTGTCCCCTCAG
TTCATGTACGGCTCCAAGGCCTACGTGAAGCACCCCGCCGACATCCCCGACTACTTGAAGCTGTCCTTCC
CCGAGGGCTTCAAGTGGGAGCGCGTGATGAACTTCGATGACGGCGGCGTGGTGACCGTGACCCAGGACTC
CTCCCTGCAGGACGGCGAGTTCATCTACAAGGTGAAGCTGCGCGGCACCAACTTCCCCTCCGACGGCCCC
GTAATGCAGAAGAAAACCATGGGCTGGGAGGCCTCCTCCGAGCGGATGTACCCCGAGGACGGCGCCCTGA
AGGGCGAGATCAAGCAGAGGCTGAAGCTGAAGGACGGCGGCCACTACGACGCTGAGGTCAAGACCACCTA
CAAGGCCAAGAAGCCCGTGCAGCTGCCCGGCGCCTACAACGTCAACATCAAGTTGGACATCACCTCCCAC
AACGAGGACTACACCATCGTGGAACAGTACGAACGCGCCGAGGGCCGCCACTCCACCGGCGGCATGGACG
AGCTGTACAAGTAAACCGGTCTCTTGGCCCGGATCCCTGTGCCTTCTAGTTGCCAGCCATCTGTTGTTTG
CCCCTCCCCCGTGCCTTCCTTGACCCTGGAAGGTGCCACTCCCACTGTCCTTTCCTAATAAAATGAGGAA
ATTGCATCGCATTGTCTGAGTAGGTGTCATTCTATTCTGGGGGGTGGGGTGGGGCAGGACAGCAAGGGGG
AGGATTGGGAAAACAATAGCAGGCATGCTGGGGATGCGGTGGGCTCTATGGTGGAAGCTTTCCATAGGCT
CCGCCCCCCTGACGAGCATCACAAAAATCGACGCTCAAGTCAGAGGTGGCGAAACCCGACAGGACTATAA
AGATACCAGGCGTTTCCCCCTGGAAGCTCCCTCGTGCGCTCTCCTGTTCCGACCCTGCCGCTTACCGGAT
ACCTGTCCGCCTTTCTCCCTTCGGGAAGCGTGGCGCTTTCTCATAGCTCACGCTGTAGGTATCTCAGTTC
GGTGTAGGTCGTTCGCTCCAAGCTGGGCTGTGTGCACGAACCCCCCGTTCAGCCCGACCGCTGCGCCTTA
TCCGGTAACTATCGTCTTGAGTCCAACCCGGTAAGACACGACTTATCGCCACTGGCAGCAGCCACTGGTA
ACAGGATTAGCAGAGCGAGGTATGTAGGCGGTGCTACAGAGTTCTTGAAGTGGTGGCCTAACTACGGCTA
CACTAGAAGAACAGTATTTGGTATCTGCGCTCTGCTGAAGCCAGTTACCTTCGGAAAAAGAGTTGGTAGC
TCTTGATCCGGCAAACAAACCACCGCTGGTAGCGGTGGTTTTTTTGTTTGCAAGCAGCAGATTACGCGCA
GAAAAAAAGGATCTCAAGAAGATCCTTTGATCTTTTCTACGGGGTCTGACGCTCAGTGGAACGAAAACTC
ACGTTAAGGGATTTTGGTCATGAGATTATCAAAAAGGATCTTCACCTAGATCCTTTTAAATTAAAAATGA
AGTTTTAAATCAATCTAAAGTATATATGAGTAAACTTGGTCTGACAGTTACCAATGCTTAATCAGTGAGG
CACCCATCTCAGCGATCTGTCTATTTCGTTCATCCATAGTTGCCTGACTCCCCGTCGTGTAGATAACTAC
GATACGGGAGGGCTTACCATCTGGCCCCAGTGCTGCAATGATACCGCGGCTTCCACGCTCACCGGCTCCA
GATTTATCAGCAATAAACCAGCCAGCCGGAAGGGCCGAGCGCAGAAGTGGTCCTGCAACTTTATCCGCCT
CCATCCAGTCTATTAATTGTTGCCGGGAAGCTAGAGTAAGTAGTTCGCCAGTTAATAGTTTGCGCAACGT
TGTTGCCATTGCTACAGGCATCGTGGTGTCACGCTCGTCGTTTGGTATGGCTTCATTCAGCTCCGGTTCC
CAACGATCAAGGCGAGTTACATGATCCCCCATGTTGTGCAAAAAAGCGGTTAGCTCCTTCGGTCCTCCGA
TCGTTGTCAGAAGTAAGTTGGCCGCAGTGTTATCACTCATGGTTATGGCAGCACTGCATAATTCTCTTAC
TGTCATGCCATCCGTAAGATGCTTTTCTGTGACTGGTGAGTACTCAACCAAGTCATTCTGAGAATAGTGT
ATGCGGCGACCGAGTTGCTCTTGCCCGGCGTCAATACGGGATAATACCGCGCCACATAGCAGAACTTTAA
AAGTGCTCATCATTGGAAAACGTTCTTCGGGGCGAAAACTCTCAAGGATCTTACCGCTGTTGAGATCCAG
TTCGATGTAACCCACTCGTGCACCCAACTGATCTTCAGCATCTTTTACTTTCACCAGCGTTTCTGGGTGA
GCAAAAACAGGAAGGCAAAATGCCGCAAAAAAGGGAATAAGGGCGACACGGAAATGTTGAATACTCATAC
TCTTCCTTTTTCAATATTATTGAAGCATTTATCAGGGTTATTGTCTCATGAGCGGATACATATTTGAATG
TATTTAGAAAAATAAACAAATAGGGGTTCCGCGCACATTTCCCCGAAAAGTGCCACCTGACGTCTAAGTA
GGAGGGCCTATTTCCCATGATTCCTTCATATTTGCATATACGATACAAGGCTGTTAGAGAGATAATTGGA
ATTAATTTGACTGTAAACACAAAGATATTAGTACAAAATACGTGACGTAGAAAGTAATAATTTCTTGGGT
AGTTTGCAGTTTTAAAATTATGTTTTAAAATGGACTATCATATGCTTACCGTAACTTGAAAGTATTTCGA
TTTCTTGGCTTTATATATCTTGTGGAAAGGACGAAACACCGGGTCTTCGAGAAGACCTGTTTTAGAGCTA
GAAATAGCAAGTTAAAATAAGGCTAGTCCGTTATCAACTTGAAAAAGTGGCACCGAGTCGGTGCTTTTTT
GTTTTAGAGCTAGAAATAGCAAGTTAAAATAAGGCTAGTCCGTTTTTAGCGCGTGCGCCAATTCTGCAGA
CAAATGGCTCGGCTCCGGTGCCCGTCAGTGGGCAGAGCGCACATCGCCCACAGTCCCCGAGAAGTTGGGG
GGAGGGGTCGGCAATTGAACCGGTGCCTAGAGAAGGTGGCGCGGGGTAAACTGGGAAAGTGATGTCGTGT
ACTGGCTCCGCCTTTTTCCCGAGGGTGGGGGAGAACCGTATATAAGTGCAGTAGTCGCCGTGAACGTTCT
TTTTCGCAACGGGTTTGCCGCCAGAACACAGGTAAGTGCCGTGTGTGGTTCCCGCGGGCCTGGCCTCTTT
ACGGGTTATGGCCCTTGCGTGCCTTGAATTACTTCCACCTGGCTGCAGTACGTGATTCTTGATCCCGAGC
TTCGGGTTGGAAGTGGGTGGGAGAGTTCGAGGCCTTGCGCTTAAGGAGCCCCTTCGCCTCGTGCTTGAGT
TGAGGCCTGGCCTGGGCGCTGGGGCCGCCGCGTGCGAATCTGGTGGCACCTTCGCGCCTGTCTCGCTGCT
TTCGATAAGTCTCTAGCCATTTAAAATTTTTGATGACCTGCTGCGACGCTTTTTTTCTGGCAAGATAGTC
TTGTAAATGCGGGCCAAGATCTGCACACTGGTATTTCGGTTTTTGGGGCCGCGGGCGGCGACGGGGCCCG
TGCGTCCCAGCGCACATGTTCGGCGAGGCGGGGCCTGCGAGCGCGGCAACCGAGAATCGGACGGGGGTAG
TCTCAAGCTGGCCGGCCTGCTCTGGTGCCTGGCCTCGCGCCGCCGTGTATCGCCCCGCCCTGGGCGGCAA
GGCTGGCCCGGTCGGCACCAGTTGCGTGAGCGGAAAGATGGCCGCTTCCCGGCCCTGCTGCAGGGAGCTC
AAAATGGAGGACGCGGCGCTCGGGAGAGCGGGCGGGTGAGTCACCCACACAAAGGAAAAGGGCCTTTCCG
TCCTCAGCCGTCGCTTCATGTGACTCCACGGAGTACCGGGCGCCGTCCAGGCACCTCGATTAGTTCTCGA
GCTTTTGGAGTACGTCGTCTTTAGGTTGGGGGGAGGGGTTTTATGCGATGGAGTTTCCCCACACTGAGTG
GGTGGAGACTGAAGTTAGGCCAGCTTGGCACTTGATGTAATTCTCCTTGGAATTTGCCCTTTTTGAGTTT
GGATCTTGGTTCATTCTCAAGCCTCAGACAGTGGTTCAAAGTTTTTTTCTTCCATTTCAGGTGTCGTGAG
GAATTAGCTTGGTACTAATACGACTCACTATAGGGAGAGCCGCCACCATGAAACGGACAGCCGACGGAAG
CGAGTTCGAGTCACCAAAGAAGAAGCGGAAAGTCTCTGAGGTGGAGTTTTCCCACGAGTACTGGATGAGA
CATGCCCTGACCCTGGCCAAGAGGGCACGCGATGAGAGGGAGGTGCCTGTGGGAGCCGTGCTGGTGCTGA
ACAATAGAGTGATCGGCGAGGGCTGGAACAGAGCCATCGGCCTGCACGACCCAACAGCCCATGCCGAAAT
TATGGCCCTGAGACAGGGCGGCCTGGTCATGCAGAACTACAGACTGATTGACGCCACCCTGTACGTGACA
TTCGAGCCTTGCGTGATGTGCGCCGGCGCCATGATCCACTCTAGGATCGGCCGCGTGGTGTTTGGCGTGA
GGAACTCAAAAAGAGGCGCCGCAGGCTCCCTGATGAACGTGCTGAACTACCCCGGCATGAATCACCGCGT
CGAAATTACCGAGGGAATCCTGGCAGATGAATGTGCCGCCCTGCTGTGCGATTTCTATCGGATGCCTAGA
CAGGTGTTCAATGCTCAGAAGAAGGCCCAGAGCTCCATCAACTCCGGAGGATCTAGCGGAGGCTCCTCTG
GCTCTGAGACACCTGGCACAAGCGAGAGCGCAACACCTGAAAGCAGCGGGGGCAGCAGCGGGGGGTCAGA
CAAGAAGTACAGCATCGGCCTGGCCATCGGCACCAACTCTGTGGGCTGGGCCGTGATCACCGACGAGTAC
AAGGTGCCCAGCAAGAAATTCAAGGTGCTGGGCAACACCGACCGGCACAGCATCAAGAAGAACCTGATCG
GAGCCCTGCTGTTCGACAGCGGCGAAACAGCCGAGGCCACCCGGCTGAAGAGAACCGCCAGAAGAAGATA
CACCAGACGGAAGAACCGGATCTGCTATCTGCAAGAGATCTTCAGCAACGAGATGGCCAAGGTGGACGAC
AGCTTCTTCCACAGACTGGAAGAGTCCTTCCTGGTGGAAGAGGATAAGAAGCACGAGCGGCACCCCATCT
TCGGCAACATCGTGGACGAGGTGGCCTACCACGAGAAGTACCCCACCATCTACCACCTGAGAAAGAAACT
GGTGGACAGCACCGACAAGGCCGACCTGCGGCTGATCTATCTGGCCCTGGCCCACATGATCAAGTTCCGG
GGCCACTTCCTGATCGAGGGCGACCTGAACCCCGACAACAGCGACGTGGACAAGCTGTTCATCCAGCTGG
TGCAGACCTACAACCAGCTGTTCGAGGAAAACCCCATCAACGCCAGCGGCGTGGACGCCAAGGCCATCCT
GTCTGCCAGACTGAGCAAGAGCAGACGGCTGGAAAATCTGATCGCCCAGCTGCCCGGCGAGAAGAAGAAT
GGCCTGTTCGGAAACCTGATTGCCCTGAGCCTGGGCCTGACCCCCAACTTCAAGAGCAACTTCGACCTGG
CCGAGGATGCCAAACTGCAGCTGAGCAAGGACACCTACGACGACGACCTGGACAACCTGCTGGCCCAGAT
CGGCGACCAGTACGCCGACCTGTTTCTGGCCGCCAAGAACCTGTCCGACGCCATCCTGCTGAGCGACATC
CTGAGAGTGAACACCGAGATCACCAAGGCCCCCCTGAGCGCCTCTATGATCAAGAGATACGACGAGCACC
ACCAGGACCTGACCCTGCTGAAAGCTCTCGTGCGGCAGCAGCTGCCTGAGAAGTACAAAGAGATTTTCTT
CGACCAGAGCAAGAACGGCTACGCCGGCTACATTGACGGCGGAGCCAGCCAGGAAGAGTTCTACAAGTTC
ATCAAGCCCATCCTGGAAAAGATGGACGGCACCGAGGAACTGCTCGTGAAGCTGAACAGAGAGGACCTGC
TGCGGAAGCAGCGGACCTTCGACAACGGCAGCATCCCCCACCAGATCCACCTGGGAGAGCTGCACGCCAT
TCTGCGGCGGCAGGAAGATTTTTACCCATTCCTGAAGGACAACCGGGAAAAGATCGAGAAGATCCTGACC
TTCCGCATCCCCTACTACGTGGGCCCTCTGGCCAGGGGAAACAGCAGATTCGCCTGGATGACCAGAAAGA
GCGAGGAAACCATCACCCCCTGGAACTTCGAGGAAGTGGTGGACAAGGGCGCTTCCGCCCAGAGCTTCAT
CGAGCGGATGACCAACTTCGATAAGAACCTGCCCAACGAGAAGGTGCTGCCCAAGCACAGCCTGCTGTAC
GAGTACTTCACCGTGTATAACGAGCTGACCAAAGTGAAATACGTGACCGAGGGAATGAGAAAGCCCGCCT
TCCTGAGCGGCGAGCAGAAAAAGGCCATCGTGGACCTGCTGTTCAAGACCAACCGGAAAGTGACCGTGAA
GCAGCTGAAAGAGGACTACTTCAAGAAAATCGAGTGCTTCGACTCCGTGGAAATCTCCGGCGTGGAAGAT
CGGTTCAACGCCTCCCTGGGCACATACCACGATCTGCTGAAAATTATCAAGGACAAGGACTTCCTGGACA
ATGAGGAAAACGAGGACATTCTGGAAGATATCGTGCTGACCCTGACACTGTTTGAGGACAGAGAGATGAT
CGAGGAACGGCTGAAAACCTATGCCCACCTGTTCGACGACAAAGTGATGAAGCAGCTGAAGCGGCGGAGA
TACACCGGCTGGGGCAGGCTGAGCCGGAAGCTGATCAACGGCATCCGGGACAAGCAGTCCGGCAAGACAA
TCCTGGATTTCCTGAAGTCCGACGGCTTCGCCAACAGAAACTTCATGCAGCTGATCCACGACGACAGCCT
GACCTTTAAAGAGGACATCCAGAAAGCCCAGGTGTCCGGCCAGGGCGATAGCCTGCACGAGCACATTGCC
AATCTGGCCGGCAGCCCCGCCATTAAGAAGGGCATCCTGCAGACAGTGAAGGTGGTGGACGAGCTCGTGA
AAGTGATGGGCCGGCACAAGCCCGAGAACATCGTGATCGAAATGGCCAGAGAGAACCAGACCACCCAGAA
GGGACAGAAGAACAGCCGCGAGAGAATGAAGCGGATCGAAGAGGGCATCAAAGAGCTGGGCAGCCAGATC
CTGAAAGAACACCCCGTGGAAAACACCCAGCTGCAGAACGAGAAGCTGTACCTGTACTACCTGCAGAATG
GGCGGGATATGTACGTGGACCAGGAACTGGACATCAACCGGCTGTCCGACTACGATGTGGACCATATCGT
GCCTCAGAGCTTTCTGAAGGACGACTCCATCGACAACAAGGTGCTGACCAGAAGCGACAAGAACCGGGGC
AAGAGCGACAACGTGCCCTCCGAAGAGGTCGTGAAGAAGATGAAGAACTACTGGCGGCAGCTGCTGAACG
CCAAGCTGATTACCCAGAGAAAGTTCGACAATCTGACCAAGGCCGAGAGAGGCGGCCTGAGCGAACTGGA
TAAGGCCGGCTTCATCAAGAGACAGCTGGTGGAAACCCGGCAGATCACAAAGCACGTGGCACAGATCCTG
GACTCCCGGATGAACACTAAGTACGACGAGAATGACAAGCTGATCCGGGAAGTGAAAGTGATCACCCTGA
AGTCCAAGCTGGTGTCCGATTTCCGGAAGGATTTCCAGTTTTACAAAGTGCGCGAGATCAACAACTACCA
CCACGCCCACGACGCCTACCTGAACGCCGTCGTGGGAACCGCCCTGATCAAAAAGTACCCTAAGCTGGAA
AGCGAGTTCGTGTACGGCGACTACAAGGTGTACGACGTGCGGAAGATGATCGCCAAGAGCGAGCAGGAAA
TCGGCAAGGCTACCGCCAAGTACTTCTTCTACAGCAACATCATGAACTTTTTCAAGACCGAGATTACCCT
GGCCAACGGCGAGATCCGGAAGCGGCCTCTGATCGAGACAAACGGCGAAACCGGGGAGATCGTGTGGGAT
AAGGGCCGGGATTTTGCCACCGTGCGGAAAGTGCTGAGCATGCCCCAAGTGAATATCGTGAAAAAGACCG
AGGTGCAGACAGGCGGCTTCAGCAAAGAGTCTATCCTGCCCAAGAGGAACAGCGATAAGCTGATCGCCAG
AAAGAAGGACTGGGACCCTAAGAAGTACGGCGGCTTCGACAGCCCCACCGTGGCCTATTCTGTGCTGGTG
GTGGCCAAAGTGGAAAAGGGCAAGTCCAAGAAACTGAAGAGTGTGAAAGAGCTGCTGGGGATCACCATCA
TGGAAAGAAGCAGCTTCGAGAAGAATCCCATCGACTTTCTGGAAGCCAAGGGCTACAAAGAAGTGAAAAA
GGACCTGATCATCAAGCTGCCTAAGTACTCCCTGTTCGAGCTGGAAAACGGCCGGAAGAGAATGCTGGCC
TCTGCCGGCGAACTGCAGAAGGGAAACGAACTGGCCCTGCCCTCCAAATATGTGAACTTCCTGTACCTGG
CCAGCCACTATGAGAAGCTGAAGGGCTCCCCCGAGGATAATGAGCAGAAACAGCTGTTTGTGGAACAGCA
CAAGCACTACCTGGACGAGATCATCGAGCAGATCAGCGAGTTCTCCAAGAGAGTGATCCTGGCCGACGCT
AATCTGGACAAAGTGCTGTCCGCCTACAACAAGCACCGGGATAAGCCCATCAGAGAGCAGGCCGAGAATA
TCATCCACCTGTTTACCCTGACCAATCTGGGAGCCCCTGCCGCCTTCAAGTACTTTGACACCACCATCGA
CCGGAAGAGGTACACCAGCACCAAAGAGGTGCTGGACGCCACCCTGATCCACCAGAGCATCACCGGCCTG
TACGAGACACGGATCGACCTGTCTCAGCTGGGAGGTGACTCTGGCGGCTCAAAAAGAACCGCCGACGGCA
GCGAATTCGAGCCCAAGAAGAAGAGGAAAGTCCTGGGAGGTGACAGCGGCGGGAGCGGCGGGAGCGGGGG
GAGCGTCACCCCCGCTTTGCAGATGAAGAAACCAAAGCAGTTTTGCCGACGGATGGGGCAAAAGAAGCAG
CGACCAGCTAGAGCAGGGCAGCCACACAGCTCGTCCGACGCAGCCCAGGCACCTGCAGAGCAGCCACACA
GCTCGTCCGATGCAGCCCAGGCACCTTGCCCCAGGGAGCGCTGCTTGGGACCGCCCACCACTCCGGGCCC
ATACCGCAGCATCTATTTCTCAAGCCCAAAGGGCCACCTTACCCGACTGGGGTTGGAGTTCTTCGACCAG
CCGGCAGTCCCCCTGGCCCGGGCATTTCTGGGACAGGTCCTAGTCCGGCGACTTCCTAATGGCACAGAAC
TCCGAGGCCGCATCGTGGAGACCGAGGCATACCTGGGGCCAGAGGATGAAGCCGCCCACTCAAGGGGTGG
CCGGCAGACCCCCCGCAACCGAGGCATGTTCATGAAGCCGGGGACCCTGTACGTGTACATCATTTACGGC
ATGTACTTCTGCATGAACATCTCCAGCCAGGGGGACGGGGCTTGCGTCTTGCTGCGAGCACTGGAGCCCC
TGGAAGGTCTGGAGACCATGCGTCAGCTTCGCAGCACCCTCCGGAAAGGCACCGCCAGCCGTGTCCTCAA
GGACCGCGAGCTCTGCAGTGGCCCCTCCAAGCTGTGCCAGGCCCTGGCCATCAACAAGAGCTTTGACCAG
AGGGACCTGGCACAGGATGAAGCTGTATGGCTGGAGCGTGGTCCCCTGGAGCCCAGTGAGCCGGCTGTAG
TGGCAGCAGCCCGGGTGGGCGTCGGCCATGCAGGGGAGTGGGCCCGGAAACCCCTCCGCTTCTATGTCCG
GGGCAGCCCCTGGGTCAGTGTGGTCGACAGAGTGGCTGAGCAGGACACACAGGCCTCTGGCGGCTCAAAA
AGAACCGCCGACGGCAGCGAATTCGAGCCCAAGAAGAAGAGGAAAGTCTAAACGCGTCGAACTTGTTTAT
TGCAGCTTATAATGGTTACAAATAAAGCAATAGCATCACAAATTTCACAAATAAAGCATTTTTTTCACTG
CATTCTAGTTGTGGTTTGTCCAAACTCATCAATGTATCTTATCATGTCTGGATCGGCGGCCGGTACCCGT
TACATAACTTACGGTAAATGGCCCGCCTGGCTGACCGCCCAACGACCCCCGCCCATTGACGTCAATAGTA
ACGCCAATAGGGACTTTCCATTGACGTCAATGGGTGGAGTATTTACGGTAAACTGCCCACTTGGCAGTAC
ATCAAGTGTATCATATGCCAAGTACGCCCCCTATTGACGTCAATGACGGTAAATGGCCCGCCTGGCATTG
TGCCCAGTACATGACCTTATGGGACTTTCCTACTTGGCAGTACATCTACGTATTAGTCATCGCTATTACC
ATGGTCGAGGTGAGCCCCACGTTCTGCTTCACTCTCCCCATCTCCCCCCCCTCCCCACCCCCAATTTTGT
ATTTATTTATTTTTTAATTATTTTGTGCAGCGATGGGGGCGGGGGRRNGGGACTTTCCAAAATGTCGTAA
CAACTCCGCCCCATTGACGCAAATGGGCGGTAGGCGTGTACGGTGGGAGGTCTATATAAGCAGAGCTCTC
TGGCTAACTAGAGAACCCACTGCTTACTGGCTTATCGAAATTAATACGACTCACTATAGGGAGACCCAAG
CTGGCTAGYRSMKCCMKGKMSRMAGMSMSMSKMMTKCNATGGRWRCNNNNNNNNNNNNNNNNNNNNNNNN
NNNNNNNNNNNNNNNNNNNNNNNNNNNNNNNNNNN
