Features (pLannotate 1.2.2; 23 found; start..end, strand, type, name):
      1..56      +  rep_origin     RSF ori (fragment): Plasmids containing the RSF 1030 origin of replication can be propagated in E. coli cells that contain additional plasmids with compatible origins.
     58..150     +  CDS            lacI (fragment): lac repressor; lacI; The lac repressor binds to the lac operator to inhibit transcription in E. coli. This inhibition can be relieved by adding lactose or isopropyl-β-D-thiogalactopyranoside (IPTG).
    163..184     +  protein_bind   CAP binding site: CAP binding activates transcription in the presence of cAMP. E. coli catabolite activator protein
    199..229     +  promoter       lac promoter: promoter for the E. coli lac operon
    237..253     +  protein_bind   lac operator: The lac repressor binds to the lac operator to inhibit transcription in E. coli. This inhibition can be relieved by adding lactose or isopropyl-β-D-thiogalactopyranoside (IPTG). lac repressor encoded by lacI
    306..685     +  enhancer       CMV enhancer: human cytomegalovirus immediate early enhancer
    686..889     +  promoter       CMV promoter: human cytomegalovirus (CMV) immediate early promoter
   1025..1068    +  intron         CMV intron (fragment): modified intron A from human cytomegalovirus
   1120..1138    +  promoter       SP6 promoter: promoter for bacteriophage SP6 RNA polymerase
   1142..1179    +  CDS            IgH signal sequence (fragment): signal sequence from the mouse immunoglobulin heavy chain variable region
   1225..1314    +  CDS            3xHA: three tandem HA epitope tags
   1399..2082    +  CDS            Set (fragment): SET_MOUSE - Experimental evidence at protein level: Swiss-Prot protein existence level 1. Multitasking protein, involved in apoptosis, transcription, nucleosome assembly and histone chaperoning. Isoform 2 anti-apoptotic activity is mediated by inhibition of the GZMA-activated DNase, NME1. In the course of cytotoxic T-lymphocyte (CTL)-induced apoptosis, GZMA cleaves SET, disrupting its binding to NME1 and releasing NME1 inhibition. Isoform 1 and isoform 2 are potent inhibitors of protein phosphatase 2A. Isoform 1 and isoform 2 inhibit EP300/CREBBP and PCAF- mediated acetylation of histones (HAT
   2098..2114    +  CDS            CIBN (fragment): N-terminal portion of the CIB1 transcription factor from Arabidopsis thaliana binds to CRY2 (cryptochrome 2) that has absorbed blue light (Kennedy et al., 2010)
   2199..2333    +  polyA_signal   SV40 poly(A) signal: SV40 polyadenylation signal
   2402..2759    +  promoter       SV40 promoter: SV40 enhancer and early promoter
   2778..2932    +  CDS            lacZα (fragment): LacZα fragment of β-galactosidase; lacZ fragment
   2938..2989    -  misc_feature   bom (fragment): basis of mobility region from pBR322
   3008..3388    +  rep_origin     M13 ori (sequence partly withheld): M13 bacteriophage origin of replication; arrow indicates direction of (+) strand synthesis
   3464..3513    -  misc_feature   bom (fragment): basis of mobility region from pBR322
   3615..3650    -  CDS            rop (fragment): Rop protein, which maintains plasmids at low copy number; rop
   3745..3849    +  promoter       AmpR promoter: bla
   3850..4710    +  CDS            AmpR: β-lactamase; bla; confers resistance to ampicillin, carbenicillin, and related antibiotics
   4881..5469    +  rep_origin     ori: high-copy-number ColE1/pMB1/pBR322/pUC origin of replication
>Addgene plasmid #192220 | pCMV-HA Set2 | addgene full sequence | sequence record 384555 | Addgene NGS Result
CGCTCGCCGCAGCCGAACGACCGAGCGCAGCGAGTCAGTGAGCGAGGAAGCGGAAGAGCGCCCAATACGC
AAACCGCCTCTCCCCGCGCGTTGGCCGATTCATTAATGCAGCTGGCACGACAGGTTTCCCGACTGGAAAG
CGGGCAGTGAGCGCAACGCAATTAATGTGAGTTAGCTCACTCATTAGGCACCCCAGGCTTTACACTTTAT
GCTTCCGGCTCGTATGTTGTGTGGAATTGTGAGCGGATAACAATTTCACACAGGAAACAGCTATGACATG
ATTACGAATTAATTCGAGCTCGCCCGACATTGATTATTGACTAGTTATTAATAGTAATCAATTACGGGGT
CATTAGTTCATAGCCCATATATGGAGTTCCGCGTTACATAACTTACGGTAAATGGCCCGCCTGGCTGACC
GCCCAACGACCCCCGCCCATTGACGTCAATAATGACGTATGTTCCCATAGTAACGCCAATAGGGACTTTC
CATTGACGTCAATGGGTGGAGTATTTACGGTAAACTGCCCACTTGGCAGTACATCAAGTGTATCATATGC
CAAGTACGCCCCCTATTGACGTCAATGACGGTAAATGGCCCGCCTGGCATTATGCCCAGTACATGACCTT
ATGGGACTTTCCTACTTGGCAGTACATCTACGTATTAGTCATCGCTATTACCATGGTGATGCGGTTTTGG
CAGTACATCAATGGGCGTGGATAGCGGTTTGACTCACGGGGATTTCCAAGTCTCCACCCCATTGACGTCA
ATGGGAGTTTGTTTTGGCACCAAAATCAACGGGACTTTCCAAAATGTCGTAACAACTCCGCCCCATTGAC
GCAAATGGGCGGTAGGCGTGTACGGTGGGAGGTCTATATAAGCAGAGCTCGTTTAGTGAACCGTCAGATC
GCCTGGAGACGCCATCCACGCTGTTTTGACCTCCATAGAAGACACCGGGACCGATCCAGCCTCCGCGGCC
GGGAACGGTGCATTGGAACGCGGATTCCCCGTGCCAAGAGTGACGTAAGTACCGCCTATAGAGTCTATAG
GCCCACCCCCTTGGCTTCGTTAGAACGCGGCTACAATTAATACATAACCTTATGTATCATACACATACGA
TTTAGGTGACACTATAGAATAACATCCACTTTGCCTTTCTCTCCACAGGTGTCCACTCCCAGGTCCAACT
GCACCTCGGTTCTATCGATATGGGCCGCATCTTTTACCCATACGATGTTCCTGACTATGCGGGCTATCCC
TATGACGTCCCGGACTATGCAGGATCCTATCCATATGACGTTCCAGATTACGCTGCTCAGCGCGAATTCT
CTGCGCCGACGGCCAAAGCCAGTAAAAAGGAGCTCAACTCCAATCACGACGGGGCCGACGAGACCTCAGA
AAAAGAACAGCAAGAAGCAATTGAACATATTGATGAAGTACAAAATGAAATAGACAGACTTAATGAACAA
GCCAGTGAGGAAATTTTGAAAGTAGAACAAAAATATAACAAACTCCGCCAACCATTTTTTCAGAAGAGGT
CAGAATTGATCGCCAAAATCCCAAATTTTTGGGTAACAACATTTGTCAACCATCCACAAGTGTCTGCACT
GCTTGGGGAGGAGGACGAGGAGGCTCTGCATTATTTGACCAGAGTTGAAGTGACAGAATTTGAAGACATT
AAATCAGGTTACAGAATAGATTTTTATTTTGATGAAAATCCTTACTTTGAAAATAAAGTTCTCTCCAAAG
AATTTCATCTGAACGAGAGTGGTGACCCGTCTTCAAAGTCCACCGAAATCAAATGGAAATCTGGAAAGGA
TTTGACAAAACGCTCAAGTCAAACGCAAAATAAGGCCAGCAGGAAGAGGCAGCACGAAGAGCCAGAGAGC
TTCTTTACCTGGTTTACTGACCATTCTGACGCAGGTGCTGATGAGTTAGGAGAGGTCATCAAAGATGACA
TCTGGCCAAATCCCTTGCAGTACTACCTGGTTCCCGACATGGATGATGAAGAAGGAGAGGCAGAAGATGA
TGATGACGACGACGAAGAGGAGGAGGGGCTGGAAGATATTGATGAAGAAGGAGATGAGGATGAAGGTGAA
GAAGATGACGATGAGGATGAAGGGGAGGAAGGAGAGGAGGACGAAGGCGAGGATGATTAGCTCGAGTGAC
TGACTGAGAAGCTTGGCCGCCATGGCCCAACTTGTTTATTGCAGCTTATAATGGTTACAAATAAAGCAAT
AGCATCACAAATTTCACAAATAAAGCATTTTTTTCACTGCATTCTAGTTGTGGTTTGTCCAAACTCATCA
ATGTATCTTATCATGTCTGGATCGGGAATTAATTCGGCGCAGCACCATGGCCTGAAATAACCTCTGAAAG
AGGAACTTGGTTAGGTACCTTCTGAGGCGGAAAGAACCAGCTGTGGAATGTGTGTCAGTTAGGGTGTGGA
AAGTCCCCAGGCTCCCCAGCAGGCAGAAGTATGCAAAGCATGCATCTCAATTAGTCAGCAACCAGGTGTG
GAAAGTCCCCAGGCTCCCCAGCAGGCAGAAGTATGCAAAGCATGCATCTCAATTAGTCAGCAACCATAGT
CCCGCCCCTAACTCCGCCCATCCCGCCCCTAACTCCGCCCAGTTCCGCCCATTCTCCGCCCCATGGCTGA
CTAATTTTTTTTATTTATGCAGAGGCCGAGGCCGCCTCGGCCTCTGAGCTATTCCAGAAGTAGTGAGGAG
GCTTTTTTGGAGGCCTAGGCTTTTGCAAAAAGCTGTTAACAGCTTGGCACTGGCCGTCGTTTTACAACGT
CGTGACTGGGAAAACCCTGGCGTTACCCAACTTAATCGCCTTGCAGCACATCCCCCTTTCGCCAGCTGGC
GTAATAGCGAAGAGGCCCGCACCGATCGCCCTTCCCAACAGTTGCGCAGCCTGAATGGCGAATGGCGCCT
GATGCGGTATTTTCTCCTTACGCATCTGTGCGGTATTTCACACCGCATA
[142 nt withheld, positions 2990-3131]
C
[141 nt withheld, positions 3133-3273]
CCTTTGACGTTGGAGTCCACGTTCTTT
[37 nt withheld, positions 3301-3337]
ACCCTATCTCGGGCTATTCTTTTGATTTATAAGGGATTTTGCCGATTTCGGCCTATTGGTTAAAAAATGA
GCTGATTTAACAAAAATTTAACGCGAATTTTAACAAAATATTAACGTTTACAATTTTATGGTGCACTCTC
AGTACAATCTGCTCTGATGCCGCATAGTTAAGCCAGCCCCGACACCCGCCAACACCCGCTGACGCGCCCT
GACGGGCTTGTCTGCTCCCGGCATCCGCTTACAGACAAGCTGTGACCGTCTCCGGGAGCTGCATGTGTCA
GAGGTTTTCACCGTCATCACCGAAACGCGCGAGACGAAAGGGCCTCGTGATACGCCTATTTTTATAGGTT
AATGTCATGATAATAATGGTTTCTTAGACGTCAGGTGGCACTTTTCGGGGAAATGTGCGCGGAACCCCTA
TTTGTTTATTTTTCTAAATACATTCAAATATGTATCCGCTCATGAGACAATAACCCTGATAAATGCTTCA
ATAATATTGAAAAAGGAAGAGTATGAGTATTCAACATTTCCGTGTCGCCCTTATTCCCTTTTTTGCGGCA
TTTTGCCTTCCTGTTTTTGCTCACCCAGAAACGCTGGTGAAAGTAAAAGATGCTGAAGATCAGTTGGGTG
CACGAGTGGGTTACATCGAACTGGATCTCAACAGCGGTAAGATCCTTGAGAGTTTTCGCCCCGAAGAACG
TTTTCCAATGATGAGCACTTTTAAAGTTCTGCTATGTGGCGCGGTATTATCCCGTATTGACGCCGGGCAA
GAGCAACTCGGTCGCCGCATACACTATTCTCAGAATGACTTGGTTGAGTACTCACCAGTCACAGAAAAGC
ATCTTACGGATGGCATGACAGTAAGAGAATTATGCAGTGCTGCCATAACCATGAGTGATAACACTGCGGC
CAACTTACTTCTGACAACGATCGGAGGACCGAAGGAGCTAACCGCTTTTTTGCACAACATGGGGGATCAT
GTAACTCGCCTTGATCGTTGGGAACCGGAGCTGAATGAAGCCATACCAAACGACGAGCGTGACACCACGA
TGCCTGTAGCAATGGCAACAACGTTGCGCAAACTATTAACTGGCGAACTACTTACTCTAGCTTCCCGGCA
ACAATTAATAGACTGGATGGAGGCGGATAAAGTTGCAGGACCACTTCTGCGCTCGGCCCTTCCGGCTGGC
TGGTTTATTGCTGATAAATCTGGAGCCGGTGAGCGTGGGTCTCGCGGTATCATTGCAGCACTGGGGCCAG
ATGGTAAGCCCTCCCGTATCGTAGTTATCTACACGACGGGGAGTCAGGCAACTATGGATGAACGAAATAG
ACAGATCGCTGAGATAGGTGCCTCACTGATTAAGCATTGGTAACTGTCAGACCAAGTTTACTCATATATA
CTTTAGATTGATTTAAAACTTCATTTTTAATTTAAAAGGATCTAGGTGAAGATCCTTTTTGATAATCTCA
TGACCAAAATCCCTTAACGTGAGTTTTCGTTCCACTGAGCGTCAGACCCCGTAGAAAAGATCAAAGGATC
TTCTTGAGATCCTTTTTTTCTGCGCGTAATCTGCTGCTTGCAAACAAAAAAACCACCGCTACCAGCGGTG
GTTTGTTTGCCGGATCAAGAGCTACCAACTCTTTTTCCGAAGGTAACTGGCTTCAGCAGAGCGCAGATAC
CAAATACTGTTCTTCTAGTGTAGCCGTAGTTAGGCCACCACTTCAAGAACTCTGTAGCACCGCCTACATA
CCTCGCTCTGCTAATCCTGTTACCAGTGGCTGCTGCCAGTGGCGATAAGTCGTGTCTTACCGGGTTGGAC
TCAAGACGATAGTTACCGGATAAGGCGCAGCGGTCGGGCTGAACGGGGGGTTCGTGCACACAGCCCAGCT
TGGAGCGAACGACCTACACCGAACTGAGATACCTACAGCGTGAGCTATGAGAAAGCGCCACGCTTCCCGA
AGGGAGAAAGGCGGACAGGTATCCGGTAAGCGGCAGGGTCGGAACAGGAGAGCGCACGAGGGAGCTTCCA
GGGGGAAACGCCTGGTATCTTTATAGTCCTGTCGGGTTTCGCCACCTCTGACTTGAGCGTCGATTTTTGT
GATGCTCGTCAGGGGGGCGGAGCCTATGGAAAAACGCCAGCAACGCGGCCTTTTTACGGTTCCTGGCCTT
TTGCTGGCCTTTTGCTCACATGTTCTTTCCTGCGTTATCCCCTGATTCTGTGGATAACCGTATTACCGCC
TTTGAGTGAGCTGATAC
